Addgene plasmid #146063: pAc5.1B-EGFP-DmTral-S70AD71K_C
Purpose: Insect Expression of DmTral-S70AD71K
Depositing lab: Elisa Izaurralde. Depositing organization: Max Planck Institute for Developmental Biology. Publication: Similar modes of interaction enable Trailer Hitch and EDC3 to associate with DCP1 and Me31B in distinct protein complexes. Tritschler F, Eulalio A, Helms S, Schmidt S, Coles M, Weichenrieder O, Izaurralde E, Truffault V. Mol Cell Biol. 2008 Nov . 28(21):6695-708. 10.1128/MCB.00759-08 PubMed 18765641.
Backbone
  Vector backbone: Unknown
  Vector type: Insect Expression
Growth in bacteria
  Bacterial resistance: Ampicillin, 100 μg/mL
  Growth temperature: 37°C
  Growth strain: DH5alpha
  Copy number: Low Copy
Gene/Insert
  Gene/Insert name: DmTral-S70AD71K (alt names: Trailer Hitch; Dm LSm37)
  Species: D. melanogaster (fly)
  Mutation: two silent mutations A198C, A387G and a mutation G837T:Q279H compared to the sequence given by: NCBI:NM_140328.4 or UniProt Q9VTZ0.
  Entrez Gene: tral (a.k.a. Dmel_CG10686, BEST:GH08269, CG10686, DmLSm15, Dmel\CG10686, LSm15, Lsm15, Scd6p, TRAL, Tral, anon-EST:Posey139, anon-WO0172774.89, anon-WO02059370.24, p67, p70)
  Cloning method: Unknown
Terms and licenses: Academic/Nonprofit Terms; Industry Terms: Not Available to Industry
Depositor comments: Plasmids from this collection were made available to the research community and donated after the lab closed. Please note that the sequence provided by the depositing laboratory may be theoretical/predicted or based on Sanger sequencing results. There may be discrepancies between sequencing results obtained by Addgene and the depositor sequence. If an Addgene verified sequence is not available, please contact before placing your order to request that our lab fully sequence the plasmid.
How to cite: pAc5.1B-EGFP-DmTral-S70AD71K_C was a gift from Elisa Izaurralde (Addgene plasmid # 146063 ; http://n2t.net/addgene:146063 ; RRID:Addgene_146063)
