[The description below was written by a language model from this plasmid's Addgene catalogue record and pLannotate feature annotations shown in this document.]
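Description:
pAc5.1B-EGFP-DmTral-S70AD71K_C is an insect-cell expression plasmid of about 8 kb. It produces an EGFP-tagged mutant form of the Drosophila melanogaster protein Trailer Hitch (Tral, also called LSm15). The catalogue lists the backbone as unknown, although the name and the annotated parts point to a pAc5.1-type vector. Expression is driven by the constitutive Drosophila actin 5C (Ac5) promoter, which is commonly used in cultured fly cells such as S2 cells. The EGFP coding sequence lies directly downstream, followed by the Tral insert, so EGFP sits at the N-terminus of the fusion. The annotation software labelled two segments of the insert as fragments of mouse Lsm14a. These are homology hits to the mammalian ortholog, not evidence of mouse sequence, since the record gives the insert species as fly. A V5 epitope tag is annotated after the insert, but the record does not say whether it is in frame or cut off by a stop codon. An SV40 polyadenylation signal follows. In bacteria the plasmid replicates from a ColE1/pUC-type origin and is selected with ampicillin through the bla gene. The catalogue lists it as low copy. A residual tetracycline-resistance fragment is also annotated.

The insert carries the S70A and D71K substitutions named in the construct. The depositor also notes two silent changes and a Q279H difference relative to the reference sequence. The functional effect of S70A/D71K is not stated. However, the associated study examined how Trailer Hitch and EDC3 associate with DCP1 and Me31B in distinct complexes, so the mutant was probably used to probe those interactions. The EGFP tag would allow localisation imaging or pull-down assays in fly cells. The depositor sequence may be theoretical rather than fully verified.
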