Features (pLannotate 1.2.2; 11 found; start..end, strand, type, name):
     56..2568    +  promoter       Ac5 promoter: Drosophila melanogaster actin 5C promoter
   2588..3304    +  CDS            EGFP: EGFP is a basic (constitutively fluorescent) green fluorescent protein published in 1996, derived from Aequorea victoria. It is reported to be a rapidly-maturing weak dimer with moderate acid sensitivity.
   3320..3607    +  CDS            Lsm14a (fragment): LS14A_MOUSE - Also known as Fam61a, Rap55a. Experimental evidence at protein level: Swiss-Prot protein existence level 1. Essential for formation of P-bodies, cytoplasmic structures that provide storage sites for translationally inactive mRNAs and protect them from degradation. Acts as a repressor of mRNA translation. May play a role in mitotic spindle assembly. From Mus musculus (Mouse).
   4520..4939    +  CDS            Lsm14a (fragment): LS14A_MOUSE - Also known as Fam61a, Rap55a. Experimental evidence at protein level: Swiss-Prot protein existence level 1. Essential for formation of P-bodies, cytoplasmic structures that provide storage sites for translationally inactive mRNAs and protect them from degradation. Acts as a repressor of mRNA translation. May play a role in mitotic spindle assembly. From Mus musculus (Mouse).
   5314..5355    +  CDS            V5 tag: epitope tag from simian virus 5
   5455..5589    -  polyA_signal   SV40 poly(A) signal: SV40 polyadenylation signal
   5612..5696    -  CDS            large T antigen (fragment): large T antigen from SV40 (simian virus 40)
   5697..6167    +  CDS            TcR (fragment): tetracycline efflux protein; tet; confers resistance to tetracycline
   6211..6799    -  rep_origin     ori: high-copy-number ColE1/pMB1/pBR322/pUC origin of replication
   6970..7830    -  CDS            AmpR: β-lactamase; bla; confers resistance to ampicillin, carbenicillin, and related antibiotics
   7831..7935    -  promoter       AmpR promoter: bla
>Addgene plasmid #146063 | pAc5.1B-EGFP-DmTral-S70AD71K_C | depositor full sequence | sequence record 288508 | Full Sequence
CTTCAAGGAATTAATTCTATATTCTAAAAACACAAATGATACTTCTAAAAAAAATCATGAATGGCATCAA
CTCTGAATCAAATCTTTGCAGATGCACCTACTTCTCATTTCCACTGTCACATCATTTTTCCAGATCTCGC
TGCCTGTTATGTGGCCCACAAACCAAGACACGTTTTATGGCCATTAAAGCTGGCTGATCGTCGCCAAACA
CCAAATACATATCAATATGTACATTCGAGAAAGAAGCGATCAAAGAAGCGTCTTCGGGCGAGTAGGAGAA
TGCGGAGGAGAAGGAGAACGAGCTGATCTAGTATCTCTCCACAATCCAATGCCAACTGACCAACTGGCCA
TATTCGGAGCAATTTGAAGCCAATTTCCATCGCCTGGCGATCGCTCCATTCTTGGCTATATGTTTTTCAC
CGTTCCCGGGGCCATTTTCAAAGACTCGTCGGTAAGATAAGATTGTGTCACTCGCTGTCTCTCTTCATTT
GTCGAAGAATGCTGAGGAATTTCGCGATGACGTCGGCGAGTATTTTGAAGAATGAGAATAATTTGTATTT
ATACGAAAATCAGTTAGTGGAATTTTCTACAAAAACATGTTATCTATAGATAATTTTGTTGCAAAATATG
TTGACTATGACAAAGATTGTATGTATATACCTTTAATGTATTCTCATTTTCTTATGTATTTATAATGGCA
ATGATGATACTGATGATATTTTAAGATGATGCCAGACCACAGGCTGATTTCTGCGTCTTTTGCCGAACGC
AGTGCATGTGCGGTTGTTGTTTTTTGGAATAGTTTCAATTTTCGGACTGTCCGCTTTGATTTCAGTTTCT
TGGCTTATTCAAAAAGCAAAGTAAAGCCAAAAAAGCGAGATGGCAATACCAAATGCGGCAAAACGGTAGT
GGAAGGAAAGGGGTGCGGGGCAGCGGAAGGAAGGGTGGGGCGGGGCGTGGCGGGGTCTGTGGCTGGGCGC
GACGTCACCGACGTTGGAGCCACTCCTTTGACCATGTGTGCGTGTGTGTATTATTCGTGTCTCGCCACTC
GCCGGTTGTTTTTTTCTTTTTATCTCGCTCTCTCTAGCGCCATCTCGTACGCATGCTCAACGCACCGCAT
GTTGCCGTGTCCTTTATGCGTCATTTTGGCTCGAAATAGGCAATTATTTAAACAAAGATTAGTCAACGAA
AACGCTAAAATAAATAAGTCTACAATATGGTTACTTATTGCCATGTGTGTGCAGCCAACGATAGCAACAA
AAGCAACAACACAGTGGCTTTCCCTCTTTCACTTTTTGTTTGCAAGCGCGTGCGAGCAAGACGGCACGAC
CGGCAAACGCAATTACGCTGACAAAGAGCAGACGAAGTTTTGGCCGAAAAACATCAAGGCGCCTGATACG
AATGCATTTGCAATAACAATTGCGATATTTAATATTGTTTATGAAGCTGTTTGACTTCAAAACACACAAA
AAAAAAAATAAAACAAATTATTTGAAAGAGAATTAGGAATCGGACAGCTTATCGTTACGGGCTAACAGCA
CACCGAGACGAAATAGCTTACCTGACGTCACAGCCTCTGGAAGAACTGCCGCCAAGCAGAGAGAGAGAGA
AAAAGAGGGAGAGCAGCTTAGACCGCATGTGCTTGTGTGTGAGGCGTCTCTCTCTTCGTCTCCTGTTTGC
GCAAACGCATAGACTGCACTGAGAAAATCGATTACCTATTTTTTATGAATGAATATTTGCACTATTACTA
TTCAAAACTATTAAGATAGCAATCACATTCAATAGCCAAATACTATACCACCTGAGCGATGCAACGAAAT
GATCAATTTGAGCAAAAATGCTGCATATTTAGGACGGCATCATTATAGAAATGCTTCTTGCTGTGTACTT
TTCTCTCGTCTGGCAGCTGTTTCGCCGTTATTGTTAAAACCGGCTTAAGTTAGGTGTGTTTTCTACGACT
AGTGATGCCCCTACTAGAAGATGTGTGTTGCACAAATGTCCCTGAATAACCAATTTGAAGTGCAGATAGC
AGTAAACGTAAGCTAATATGAATATTATTTAACTGTAATGTTTTAATATCGCTGGACATTACTAATAAAC
CCACTATAAACACATGTACATATGTATGTTTTGGCATACAATGAGTAGTTGGGGAAAAAATGTGTAAAAG
CACCGTGACCATCACAGCATAAAGATAACCAGCTGAAGTATCGAATATGAGTAACCCCCAAATTGAATCA
CATGCCGCAACTGATAGGACCCATGGAAGTACACTCTTCATGGCGATATACAAGACACACACAAGCACGA
ACACCCAGTTGCGGAGGAAATTCTCCGTAAATGAAAACCCAATCGGCGAACAATTCATACCCATATATGG
TAAAAGTTTTGAACGCGACTTGAGAGCGGAGAGCATTGCGGCTGATAAGGTTTTAGCGCTAAGCGGGCTT
TATAAAACGGGCTGCGGGACCAGTTTTCATATCACTACCGTTTGAGTTCTTGTGCTGTGTGGATACTCCT
CCCGACACAAAGCCGCTCCATCAGCCAGCAGTCGTCTAATCCAGAGACCCCGGATCGGGGTACCAACATG
GTGAGCAAGGGCGAGGAGCTGTTCACCGGGGTGGTGCCCATCCTGGTCGAGCTGGACGGCGACGTAAACG
GCCACAAGTTCAGCGTGTCCGGCGAGGGCGAGGGCGATGCCACCTACGGCAAGCTGACCCTGAAGTTCAT
CTGCACCACCGGCAAGCTGCCCGTGCCCTGGCCCACCCTCGTGACCACCCTGACCTACGGCGTGCAGTGC
TTCAGCCGCTACCCCGACCACATGAAGCAGCACGACTTCTTCAAGTCCGCCATGCCCGAAGGCTACGTCC
AGGAGCGCACCATCTTCTTCAAGGACGACGGCAACTACAAGACCCGCGCCGAGGTGAAGTTCGAGGGCGA
CACCCTGGTGAACCGCATCGAGCTGAAGGGCATCGACTTCAAGGAGGACGGCAACATCCTGGGGCACAAG
CTGGAGTACAACTACAACAGCCACAACGTCTATATCATGGCCGACAAGCAGAAGAACGGCATCAAGGTGA
ACTTCAAGATCCGCCACAACATCGAGGACGGCAGCGTGCAGCTCGCCGACCACTACCAGCAGAACACCCC
CATCGGCGACGGCCCCGTGCTGCTGCCCGACAACCACTACCTGAGCACCCAGTCCGCCCTGAGCAAAGAC
CCCAACGAGAAGCGCGATCACATGGTCCTGCTGGAGTTCGTGACCGCCGCCGGGATCACTCTCGGCATGG
ACGAGCTGTACAAGCCAAGCTTGAATTCTATGAGCGGGGGATTACCGGAGTTGGGCTCCAAAATCAGCCT
CATTTCCAAGGCGGACATTCGATACGAGGGCCGCCTGTACACGGTGGATCCGCAGGAGTGCACCATTGCG
CTCTCGAGTGTGCGATCCTTCGGTACAGAAGATCGGGACACCCAGTTCCAGATAGCGCCGCAATCGCAGA
TCTACGACTACATCCTATTCCGTGGCGCGAAGATCAAGGACATTCGCGTTGTCAACAACCACACGCTGCC
GCACCACAATGACCCGGCGATCATGCAGGCGCAGCTCCAGAACGGACCGCCCCAGATGCCGCAGCACTTC
CCCATGCCCAGCGGGATGAGCGGTCCGCCGCAGCAGCAACAGGTGCCGTCGCAGCAACCGCCCCAGATGC
CAAGCGGTGGAGGCAGTGGTGGTGCTGGTGGAGCAGGAGCTCCTGGCGGCGGCGGACCCGGCTACGGCAA
TGGCAATCCGTTCGGCAACCTCGGCGGTCCCAATCTGGCCAACATGGTGGGCAATGCGGGCGGATCGCTT
GCACCCGGTTCCGGTGCTCCGGGCAGCGGACCCTTCATGCACATCGGTGGCAATCAGCAGCAACCGAAGC
CCCAGCAGCAGAAACAGCCAAACATGCTGGCCGGTGCCTCGCGATCGACGACGCCCATTAGCCTGATTGT
GAGTCCCACGGCGGAGCTGACTCAGCAGCAGCAGCTGCACCAGCAACAGAACGCTGGCCAGGGTGGCAAC
GGACGCGATGCAGGACATAAGCGCCAGAACCACCAGCAGCAACAGAATCAGCAGCATCAGCAACGTGGCG
GACCCAGCCACAACAATATGCAGCATCAGCAGCAACGAGGCGGCGGCAGTGGAACGGACTTCTATAACCA
GCAGCGGGATCGTCGGGACTCCGGACGTCAAATGGACAACAACTATAGCAACAACTACAACAACAATAAT
AATAATCAGCGCAATCGCGGCGGCGGCAACGGAATGCAACAGCAGCAGCGAGGAGGAAACGGCGGCAGCG
GCGGCGGCGGTGGAAACGGAGGTGGAAACAACCCGGCCTGGAACATGCATCGCGGCAACCAGAACTCGAA
CAACATGATGAACATGCGCAACCGCGGCATGGGATCCCGCGGCCCCATGCGACCCAATCAGGGCTATCGT
CCGCAGTCGGCCAATAATCAGAACAAGCCGCGGAACAAGATCAAGTTCGAGGGCGACTTCGATTTCGAGC
AGGCAAACAACAAGTTCGAGGAACTGCGCTCCCAACTGGCCAAGCTCAAGGTGGCCGAGGATGGTGCACC
CAAGCCAGCCACCAATGCAACGGCCGCCACTGCAACTGCAACCAATGAGCAGGTGGGTGAGAAGGTTGAA
GGCGTTCACACACTGAATGGCGAGACCGACAAGAAGGATGATTCTGGCAACGAGACCGGCGCTGGAGAGC
ACGAGCCTGAGGAGGATGATGTTGCTGTGTGCTACGACAAGACCAAATCGTTCTTCGACAACATCTCGTG
CGAGGCTGCCCAGGATCGCAGCAAGAACAAGAAGAACGATTGGCGCCAGGAGCGCAAGTTGAACACGGAG
ACCTTCGGAGTGTCCTCCACACGACGTGGCAGTTACCGCGGACGCAACCAATACTACAACAATAATGGCA
ACGGCGGCATTAACTCGGGATATGGAGGAGCGCCAGGCTACAACAGGAACAATTATCGCATGGGTGGCGG
CGGCGGAAACTTCCGAAACAGGAGCAACAATCGCAACAACGGCGGCGGTCGTGGCGGAAACGGAATGCCA
AACATCACCAATGGCAACACGGCTGCTGCGCTGAAGGCGGCCAACAATGCTGCTGGCCACGGATCCAATG
CCACGGACTCCAGTGCACCAAATGCCACAACCGCGACGACAAAGTCGACGTCCCTCTTGCCAGAGCAGAC
GCAACAGGTGGCGGCAGTTTCACAATAGGCGGCCGCTCGAGTCTAGAGGGCCCGCGGTTCGAAGGTAAGC
CTATCCCTAACCCTCTCCTCGGTCTCGATTCTACGCGTACCGGTCATCATCACCATCACCATTGAGTTTA
AACCCGCTGATCAGCCTCGACTGTGCCTTCTAAGGCCTGAGCTCGCTGATCAGCCTCGATCGAGGATCCA
GACATGATAAGATACATTGATGAGTTTGGACAAACCACAACTAGAATGCAGTGAAAAAAATGCTTTATTT
GTGAAATTTGTGATGCTATTGCTTTATTTGTAACCATTATAAGCTGCAATAAACAAGTTAACAACAACAA
TTGCATTCATTTTATGTTTCAGGTTCAGGGGGAGGTGTGGGAGGTTTTTTAAAGCAAGTAAAACCTCTAC
AAATGTGGTATGGCTGATTATGATCAGTCGACCGATGCCCTTGAGAGCCTTCAACCCAGTCAGCTCCTTC
CGGTGGGCGCGGGGCATGACTATCGTCGCCGCACTTATGACTGTCTTCTTTATCATGCAACTCGTAGGAC
AGGTGCCGGCAGCGCTCTGGGTCATTTTCGGCGAGGACCGCTTTCGCTGGAGCGCGACGATGATCGGCCT
GTCGCTTGCGGTATTCGGAATCTTGCACGCCCTCGCTCAAGCCTTCGTCACTGGTCCCGCCACCAAACGT
TTCGGCGAGAAGCAGGCCATTATCGCCGGCATGGCGGCCGACGCGCTGGGCTACGTCTTGCTGGCGTTCG
CGACGCGAGGCTGGATGGCCTTCCCCATTATGATTCTTCTCGCTTCCGGCGGCATCGGGATGCCCGCGTT
GCAGGCCATGCTGTCCAGGCAGGTAGATGACGACCATCAGGGACAGCTTCAAGGATCGCTCGCGGCTCTT
ACCAGCCAGCAAAAGGCCAGGAACCGTAAAAAGGCCGCGTTGCTGGCGTTTTTCCATAGGCTCCGCCCCC
CTGACGAGCATCACAAAAATCGACGCTCAAGTCAGAGGTGGCGAAACCCGACAGGACTATAAAGATACCA
GGCGTTTCCCCCTGGAAGCTCCCTCGTGCGCTCTCCTGTTCCGACCCTGCCGCTTACCGGATACCTGTCC
GCCTTTCTCCCTTCGGGAAGCGTGGCGCTTTCTCAATGCTCACGCTGTAGGTATCTCAGTTCGGTGTAGG
TCGTTCGCTCCAAGCTGGGCTGTGTGCACGAACCCCCCGTTCAGCCCGACCGCTGCGCCTTATCCGGTAA
CTATCGTCTTGAGTCCAACCCGGTAAGACACGACTTATCGCCACTGGCAGCAGCCACTGGTAACAGGATT
AGCAGAGCGAGGTATGTAGGCGGTGCTACAGAGTTCTTGAAGTGGTGGCCTAACTACGGCTACACTAGAA
GGACAGTATTTGGTATCTGCGCTCTGCTGAAGCCAGTTACCTTCGGAAAAAGAGTTGGTAGCTCTTGATC
CGGCAAACAAACCACCGCTGGTAGCGGTGGTTTTTTTGTTTGCAAGCAGCAGATTACGCGCAGAAAAAAA
GGATCTCAAGAAGATCCTTTGATCTTTTCTACGGGGTCTGACGCTCAGTGGAACGAAAACTCACGTTAAG
GGATTTTGGTCATGAGATTATCAAAAAGGATCTTCACCTAGATCCTTTTAAATTAAAAATGAAGTTTTAA
ATCAATCTAAAGTATATATGAGTAAACTTGGTCTGACAGTTACCAATGCTTAATCAGTGAGGCACCTATC
TCAGCGATCTGTCTATTTCGTTCATCCATAGTTGCCTGACTCCCCGTCGTGTAGATAACTACGATACGGG
AGGGCTTACCATCTGGCCCCAGTGCTGCAATGATACCGCGAGACCCACGCTCACCGGCTCCAGATTTATC
AGCAATAAACCAGCCAGCCGGAAGGGCCGAGCGCAGAAGTGGTCCTGCAACTTTATCCGCCTCCATCCAG
TCTATTAATTGTTGCCGGGAAGCTAGAGTAAGTAGTTCGCCAGTTAATAGTTTGCGCAACGTTGTTGCCA
TTGCTGCAGGCATCGTGGTGTCACGCTCGTCGTTTGGTATGGCTTCATTCAGCTCCGGTTCCCAACGATC
AAGGCGAGTTACATGATCCCCCATGTTGTGCAAAAAAGCGGTTAGCTCCTTCGGTCCTCCGATCGTTGTC
AGAAGTAAGTTGGCCGCAGTGTTATCACTCATGGTTATGGCAGCACTGCATAATTCTCTTACTGTCATGC
CATCCGTAAGATGCTTTTCTGTGACTGGTGAGTACTCAACCAAGTCATTCTGAGAATAGTGTATGCGGCG
ACCGAGTTGCTCTTGCCCGGCGTCAACACGGGATAATACCGCGCCACATAGCAGAACTTTAAAAGTGCTC
ATCATTGGAAAACGTTCTTCGGGGCGAAAACTCTCAAGGATCTTACCGCTGTTGAGATCCAGTTCGATGT
AACCCACTCGTGCACCCAACTGATCTTCAGCATCTTTTACTTTCACCAGCGTTTCTGGGTGAGCAAAAAC
AGGAAGGCAAAATGCCGCAAAAAAGGGAATAAGGGCGACACGGAAATGTTGAATACTCATACTCTTCCTT
TTTCAATATTATTGAAGCATTTATCAGGGTTATTGTCTCATGAGCGGATACATATTTGAATGTATTTAGA
AAAATAAACAAATAGGGGTTCCGCGCACATTTCCCCGAAAAGTGCCACCTGACGTCTAAGAAACCATTAT
TATCATGACATTAACCTATAAAAATAGGCGTATCACGAGGCCCTTTCGT
